Addgene plasmid #34482: KHBD00366
Depositing lab: Bart Deplancke. Depositing organization: Swiss Federal Institute of Technology (EPFL). Publication: Automated protein-DNA interaction screening of Drosophila regulatory elements. Korneel Hens, Jean-Daniel Feuz, Alina Isakova, Antonina Lagovitina, Andreas Massouras, Julien Bryois, Patrick Callaerts, Susan E. Celniker, Bart Deplancke. Nat Methods. 2011 Oct 30;8(12):1065-70. 10.1038/nmeth.1763 PubMed 22037703.
Backbone
  Vector backbone: pDONR221
  Backbone manufacturer: Invitrogen
  Backbone size w/o insert (bp): 2536
  Vector type: Gateway Donor Vector
Growth in bacteria
  Bacterial resistance: Kanamycin, 50 μg/mL
  Growth temperature: 37°C
  Growth strain: DH5alpha
  Copy number: High Copy
Gene/Insert
  Gene/Insert name: CG5591 (alt names: FBgn0034926; CG5591)
  Species: D. melanogaster (fly)
  Insert size (bp): 4446
  Entrez Gene: CG5591 (a.k.a. Dmel_CG5591, Dmel\CG5591)
  Cloning method: Gateway Cloning
  Sequencing primers: 5′ M13F; 3′ M13R
Terms and licenses: Academic/Nonprofit Terms; Industry Terms: Not Available to Industry
Depositor comments: Please note that the ORFs in this collection were cloned open-ended (without a stop codon).
How to cite: KHBD00366 was a gift from Bart Deplancke (Addgene plasmid # 34482 ; http://n2t.net/addgene:34482 ; RRID:Addgene_34482)
