[The description below was written by a language model from this plasmid's Addgene catalogue record.]
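Description:
KHBD00366 is a Gateway clone built in the pDONR221 backbone (Invitrogen), carrying the open reading frame of the Drosophila melanogaster gene CG5591 (FBgn0034926). The insert is about 4.4 kb in a backbone of roughly 2.5 kb. It was introduced by Gateway recombination, so although the repository classifies the plasmid as a donor vector, in practice it functions as an entry clone. In such a clone the ORF replaces the original selection cassette of pDONR221 and is expected to be flanked by attL recombination sites. The plasmid is maintained at high copy in standard E. coli cloning strains such as DH5alpha and is selected with kanamycin. M13 forward and reverse primer sites in the backbone flank the insert and are used for sequence verification. No feature table is provided, so finer details of the sequence elements are not documented in the record.

The backbone is a cloning and shuttling vector, and the record lists no promoter, tag or reporter for expressing the insert. Its purpose is to serve as a source from which the CG5591 coding sequence can be moved by LR recombination into Gateway destination vectors that supply those elements. The depositor notes that ORFs in this collection were cloned open-ended, without a stop codon, which allows in-frame C-terminal fusions as well as N-terminal ones after transfer. The clone belongs to a Drosophila ORF collection associated with a study on automated protein-DNA interaction screening of fly regulatory elements, consistent with use in assays testing candidate DNA-binding proteins against regulatory sequences. The record does not describe the function of CG5591 itself.
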