>Addgene plasmid #34482 | KHBD00366 | depositor partial sequence | sequence record 41049 | KHBD00366 sequence 4446 bps
ATGAGCACGAACGTTGTTGTGAGCATGGAGGAGAGGGCGGTGGCCGACGACCTGCCGTACTTCCCGGAGA
AGTTTCCGGGCAAGGTGTGCTGTTTATGCAATCTCGGCGAGAAGAGTGCCTTGGGCCAGGGCGAGATTCT
ACAACTAAAGGCGCCCGCGCCCGCCGAGATCAAGGATAAATATCCGACGGATCGGCTGAGGGAGGACGGA
TCCAGGCTGTTATACGGGCCCAAGCAGGCCGCTTCTAATTCGGGCGATTGTCACTACGAGCTGGACAAGA
TTGGACAGCCGGACGTCGTGCATCCCGCCGAATTTCTTGACGAGGGGTTCGTCTACGTGCACCGCATGTG
CATCATGTGGTCGCTACGCAAAAGTCAGCTAAGCGATGCAGATGGCGCGTACTTTGCCACCCACTTCGCG
GAGTTCCTGGAGCAAAAGTGCAACTTTTGTGGACGCTACGGGGCCTCCATCAACTGCAAGATGAACTGCC
GCCAGGTGCACCATTGGCCGTGTGCCGCCGCTGCTGGGTGCCTTCTGATCCTCGAGAGCTTTACGGTCTT
CTGCACGGAACATTTGAGCCAGGTGCCTGTGATATGCAGCGACAATAATGTGGAGTGTCTGTCCTGCTCC
TCGCTGGGGGATCTGTCCAAGCTGATCATGTGTAGTACCTGCGGAGACCACTTTCATTCGACCTGCATTG
GTCTGGCCAATTTGCCGGATACGCGTTCTGGGTGGAACTGCGCCCGTTGCACAAAATGCCAGATTTGCAG
GCAGCAAGACTCGAACGACACCAAGTACGTTAAGTGTGAGCAATGCCAGAAGACTTACCACGCCTCCTGC
TTGCGACCAGTTATCTCAGCCATCCCCAAATATGGCTGGAAGTGCAATCGCTGTCGCGTCTGTACGGATT
GTGGTTCAAGAACTCCTGGCGGCGGCAGCTCCTCCCGCTGGCATAGCCACTACACAATCTGCGATTCGTG
CTATCAGCAGCGGAACAAGGGCTTTTCCTGCCCGATTTGCCAGAAAGCGTACAGGGCAGCATCGCACAAG
GAAATGGTCAAGTGCAGCTGGTGCAACAAATTTGTGCACAGTACGTGTGACGAAGAGGCGGATTTAACGG
CCTACCACAAGAAGAAGGAGCAAAACCCAGATTACGACTACGTGTGTCCGAATTGCAAGAGTAATTCGTC
GGGCCCGGGATCATCCCAACAGACAATCGACTCGATCGTGCTGTCCGCCATGGATTCGTCGTCGGAGCAA
CTGAGCCTCAAGGAAATCGAACTTGACCCGCTGGAGGGCAAACCCACAATGGATCCATCGAGCGATGAGC
TCCACAAGCTACCCACCGGCAAGAAAAAAGTGTGCCTTACGAGTGTTCGCGGTAGAAGCGGAAAGTTCGT
CCTACACCGCATGGGTGTGATGTCGCAGATCAACAAGAAACGCAGCACCCGAGGCAAGGGGCGCCAGCTT
GCGCTGCCCACCATCTCGAGCGATCGCTGCCTGAGTCGCAGCATGGAAACAGATCTGACCAGCGACAAAA
AGCTGCTGCTCTGCTCGGCGCGGGATAAGTTTATCCAAGCGCAAGACATCTGCGTAATGTGCGGCTCGCT
GGGCATTGAGAGCGATTCCGTGATGATCACCTGCGCACAGTGCGGCCAATGCTATCATCCGTACTGCGCC
GGCGTGAAGCCTTCGCGAGGCATCCTGCAGAAGGGTTGGCGATGCCTGGACTGCACAGTGTGCGAGGGAT
GTGGCAAGAAGAACGACGAGGCGCGCCTGCTCCTGTGCGACGAGTGCGACATTTCGTATCACATTTACTG
TGTGAATCCTCCGCTGGAAACCGTGCCCACGGGCAACTGGAAGTGCTCGTTCTGTACACTGTGCCAGAAA
TGCGGTCGCAATCCCACCGAGAAGAGCGAGTTCGGGGACTCCAACATGCTCGAGTGCCCATCCTGCACCA
GCCAATCCTCGTGTCCCGTCTGCAAAGTCTCGTACAGCAACGGCGAGATGATCATCCAGTGCGAGCACTG
CGAGCTATGGGCGCACTTCCACTGCGACTCTGTCAATGCCCAGCTGACCATTGACCACTACGACAACAAT
GTGTACAAGTGTTTCAAGTGCCGCTGCTCGACGAGGAGCACTAACTCCCTGGCGGATGCCAAGTTTGGTA
ACGAGGATTCGCTGGCCATAACTCCCCAGGGCAGCAAACCATTTGTGCACATCACAGCCTCCTCCGGGCC
GTCTTTCGATTCTAAGAGTGGTGCCGAGCGAAATCATCCTACCTTATCCGGCGATATGCCCGAGTCTGCT
CCAGAAGCGCTCCACTGGATTGACGGAGTGTGCCTGAGCGAAAGCGGATTGGGCATGATCAAGTCATTGT
CCACGGAGATCAAACGCAAGCGCAAAATGCGACAAGCCCTCGGCAATGGCAAGGATGGACAATTGGAGGC
CGCCGCCGAGGAAGCGCTGGAAAAGTACAAAGACGGCATGGTCTGGGATGGGACGGAGAACGCTATTCCC
GAGGGTTTCACCATCTCCATTAACGACGAGGGAGTGAACATATTACGCAAGAAGCGACAGCGCAATCTGC
AGAAGCTGGGCATTGGTGGATTCTCCGTTCGCAACCGAGGTCTTAAGAAGGACAGCGAGGAGACGACGGC
CGTTGACCAAATAAATTCCCTTATGACCATGGACAAAAAGAAGAAAATCATACGAAAGAAGCAGAAGAAC
AAGCTGATTGAAGCCTATCCCGTGTACTTGCAAGAGGCCTTCTTCGGAAAACCTCTGCTGGAAGGTGGAG
AGCTTGTCATGGCCGATACAGATTCCTCTGACGAAATTGATGCGTCCATGAAGGTTTACTTCACGCGGCC
CGAGGGCAAGAGTCCTGCCAACCAGGACACACTGGCGGTGAACAAGAGTCCAGCGAAGACCGTGAAGAAA
GTTAAAGCTGAGTTGAAAACTGAGAACAAAACTGTTTTCATTCAGCAAATGCCCATGGGAATCCAGAACA
AAAACGGAACGACGCCAGTGTCTAATGTTTTTGATCCCTTGCAAGCGGAGATTTCGAACACTGTCTTTGC
TAACCGGCATCCTTTGGATGCGTTGGCTTCACCAAATGTTCCGGAACTGGACATGGCTAACTCTGTTAGT
ACGGTTCCATCAGCTGAAGTCATTGAAAAACCAATGCGGGAATCACCTGCGGTCCTGGTCGACAGTTTCA
TGGTCCCCAACCAGTTGCCACAGGAACAGAAGTTTCACAATCAGCTATATTTGGGCGGAAATACTTTGGT
TAATCCCGCCCAGCAGCTTCAGTTCCGTCAGCAGGCACCACAAAATGCCAATAAGCAGAATATGCAAACT
ATAATGAGCCAAGTCGTTTTGCAAACCGAAAAGAGACCAGAGGAGGAGCAGAAGGTTGTGGAGCCCGTGA
CGGAAACCCTGAACGCTGGCACTCAAAAGACGGCGGAGAAAATGCGCAAGGATGAGGATCTTGGGCTCAT
GGCCACCATTTCGGCCGTGCTGTATGCCAATACTGAGCATCCCAACCTGAAGGAGTTGTTTCCGATTTGG
AACGACCGCTGCAAGCAGATTCTGAAGAGGTGGCGCTCGCTGTGCAACGAGAAGAAGGCGCCGTTCTTGC
AGAAGGCCAAGGACAATCGCTCAGCACTGCGGCAGAGGCGGGAACAGAACAAAATACCTATGCCACCGAA
ACCACAGAAGCAGGAGGAAATGGGAAGAGTGTGGAAACAACCGCCCAAGCTGAAGGAAGACCAGCCGAAC
ATGTTTGTCACGTACAATGGAAACGCCTACGATATGGGCAACTATGTTGGTGGCTCGGCGCAGGCAGCGT
CCAATAATCCCAATCCGCATCACGTGATGCCGAACGTTAACGATAATCTGGTGATTAAGGCCACGATGCA
AAGGACTCAGGTGCACACGACAGCAGCCAGCACCTTGAAAATGACCACCGTGGACAATAGGCTGGAGTTG
AACACGGCGGTGTACGGCACGGAACCCATTGGCGACAAGAAGCTCAGGAACCTGCTGCAGAAGAACAGCA
CGGAGCCGATGCTCATGGGGGCCAACTCGGACTTGTTCTTGGGCAACGATGTAATGCGGCTGGGAATGAT
GCAGAACACACCCATTACGCAGAACAATCCCATGCTGAGCATAAGTGGAAAATCTCAGCCATCTGAAGGC
AGGTCCTTGGAGCAGGATGTGAAGTTGGGCGAGCCGCAGGAGGCAACCTCTTCCGCCGTGGAGTTGGAGA
ATGTCGGATTCAGCGACCTTCTGGGAGGACTCGGCGAGGGCGACGACGACGACCTACTCAAGTCGCTCAC
TTCCGAAATGGGAGACGACTTCAATATCCTGGAGTACGCGGACCCAGAACTGGACGTCAATGTTCTCAAC
TCCCTAGATTTTGATGACAATGAAAAGTGCTCTACA
