>Addgene plasmid #34482 | KHBD00366 | addgene partial sequence | sequence record 42252 | M13-Rev 5'-CAGGAAACAGCTATGACC-3'
TGATTTTATTTTGACTGATANTGACCTGTTCGTTGCTACAAATTGATAAGCNATGCTTTCTTATAATGCC
AACTTTGTACNAGAAAGTTGGCAATGTAGAGCACTTTTCATTGTCATCAAAATCTAGGGAGTTGAGAACA
TTGACGTCCAGTTCTGGGTCCGCGTACTCCAGGATATTGAAGTCGTCTCCCATTTCGGAAGTGAGCGACT
TGAGTAGGTCGTCGTCGTCGCCCTCGCCGAGTCCTCCCAGAAGGTCGCTGAATCCGACATTCTCCAACTC
CACGGCGGAAGAGGTTGCCTCCTGCGGCTCGCCCAACTTCACATCCTGCTCCAAGGACCTGCCTTCAGAT
GGCTGAGATTTTCCACTTATGCTCAGCATGGGATTGTTCTGCGTAATGGGTGTGTTCTGCATCATTCCCA
GCCGCATTACATCGTTGCCCAAGAACAAGTCCGAGTTGGCCCCCATGAGCATCGGCTCCGTGCTGTTCTT
CTGCAGCAGGTTCCTGAGCTTCTTGTCGCCAATGGGTTCCGTGCCGTACACCGCCGTGTTCAACTCCAGC
CTATTGTCCACGGTGGTCATTTTCAAGGTGCTGGCTGCTGTCGTGTGCACCTGAGTCCTT
